Addgene plasmid #54466: Cdk1-mCherry
Purpose: CDK1-mCherry in pIVT vector for in vitro transcription
Depositing lab: Michael Lampson. Depositing organization: University of Pennsylvania. Publication: Increased CDK1 activity determines the timing of kinetochore-microtubule attachments in meiosis I. Davydenko O, Schultz RM, Lampson MA. J Cell Biol. 2013 Jul 22;202(2):221-9. doi: 10.1083/jcb.201303019. Epub 2013 Jul 15. PubMed 23857768.
Backbone
  Vector backbone: pIVT
  Vector type: Mammalian Expression
Growth in bacteria
  Bacterial resistance: Ampicillin, 100 μg/mL
  Growth temperature: 37°C
  Growth strain: DH5alpha
  Copy number: High Copy
Gene/Insert
  Gene/Insert name: Cdk1 mCherry (alt name: pOD017)
  Species: M. musculus (mouse)
  Tag / fusion protein: mCherry (C terminal on insert)
Terms and licenses: Academic/Nonprofit Terms; Industry Terms: Not Available to Industry
How to cite: Cdk1-mCherry was a gift from Michael Lampson (Addgene plasmid # 54466 ; http://n2t.net/addgene:54466 ; RRID:Addgene_54466)
