[The description below was written by a language model from this plasmid's Addgene catalogue record and pLannotate feature annotations shown in this document.]
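Description:
Cdk1-mCherry (also called pOD017) is a 4,655 nt plasmid built on the pIVT backbone and designed as a template for in vitro transcription of mRNA rather than for promoter-driven expression in cells. Although the repository lists it under mammalian expression, the feature table shows no eukaryotic promoter or polyadenylation signal. It is propagated in E. coli from a high-copy ColE1/pUC-type origin and selected with ampicillin through the β-lactamase gene and its native promoter. The remaining annotated elements (lac promoter and operator, CAP binding site, and fragments of lacZα, lacI, rop and bom) are leftovers of the pUC/pBR322-derived cloning backbone and play no evident role in the payload.

The transcription unit begins with tandem SP6 and T7 bacteriophage promoters, both oriented toward the insert, so either polymerase should be able to generate sense RNA. The coding region is flanked by the 5' and 3' untranslated regions of the Xenopus laevis major β-globin gene. The 5' UTR acts as a translational enhancer, and globin UTRs are commonly used to support stability and translation of synthetic transcripts introduced into oocytes and embryos. The open reading frame encodes mouse Cdk1, the cyclin-dependent kinase that drives the G2–M transition. It is joined at its C terminus, through a short remnant of a pUC multiple cloning site, to the monomeric red fluorescent protein mCherry.

The resulting RNA allows expression and fluorescent visualisation of tagged CDK1. The associated publication concerns how CDK1 activity sets the timing of kinetochore–microtubule attachment in meiosis I, which suggests use in a meiotic cell system, although the record does not state how the RNA is delivered.
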