Features (pLannotate 1.2.2; 17 found; start..end, strand, type, name):
     41..59      +  promoter       SP6 promoter: promoter for bacteriophage SP6 RNA polymerase
     71..89      +  promoter       T7 promoter: promoter for bacteriophage T7 RNA polymerase
    132..174     +  5'UTR          Xenopus globin 5'-UTR: translational enhancer from the 5'-UTR of the major beta-globin gene of Xenopus laevis
    199..1089    +  CDS            Cdk1: CDK1_MOUSE - Also known as Cdc2, Cdc2a, Cdkn1. Experimental evidence at protein level: Swiss-Prot protein existence level 1. Plays a key role in the control of the eukaryotic cell cycle by modulating the centrosome cycle as well as mitotic onset; promotes G2-M transition, and regulates G1 progress and G1-S transition via association with multiple interphase cyclins. Required in higher cells for entry into S-phase and mitosis. Phosphorylates PARVA/actopaxin, APC, AMPH, APC, BARD1, Bcl-xL/BCL2L1, BRCA2, CALD1, CASP8, CDC7, CDC20, CDC25A, CDC25C, CC2D1A, CENPA, CSNK2 proteins/CKII, FZR1/CDH1, CDK
   1089..1107    -  misc_feature   MCS (fragment): pUC18/19 multiple cloning site
   1108..1815    +  CDS            mCherry: mCherry is a basic (constitutively fluorescent) red fluorescent protein published in 2004, derived from Discosoma sp.. It is reported to be a very rapidly-maturing monomer with low acid sensitivity.
   1868..1993    +  3'UTR          Xenopus globin 3'-UTR: 3'-UTR of the major beta-globin gene of Xenopus laevis
   2052..2209    +  CDS            lacZα (fragment): LacZα fragment of β-galactosidase; lacZ fragment
   2215..2314    -  misc_feature   bom (fragment): basis of mobility region from pBR322
   2416..2451    -  CDS            rop (fragment): Rop protein, which maintains plasmids at low copy number; rop
   2546..2650    +  promoter       AmpR promoter: bla
   2651..3511    +  CDS            AmpR: β-lactamase; bla; confers resistance to ampicillin, carbenicillin, and related antibiotics
   3682..4270    +  rep_origin     ori: high-copy-number ColE1/pMB1/pBR322/pUC origin of replication
   4453..4545    +  CDS            lacI (fragment): lac repressor; lacI; The lac repressor binds to the lac operator to inhibit transcription in E. coli. This inhibition can be relieved by adding lactose or isopropyl-β-D-thiogalactopyranoside (IPTG).
   4558..4579    +  protein_bind   CAP binding site: CAP binding activates transcription in the presence of cAMP. E. coli catabolite activator protein
   4594..4624    +  promoter       lac promoter: promoter for the E. coli lac operon
   4632..4648    +  protein_bind   lac operator: The lac repressor binds to the lac operator to inhibit transcription in E. coli. This inhibition can be relieved by adding lactose or isopropyl-β-D-thiogalactopyranoside (IPTG). lac repressor encoded by lacI
>Addgene plasmid #54466 | Cdk1-mCherry | addgene full sequence | sequence record 401496 | Addgene NGS Result
CAGGAAACAGCTATGACCATGATTACGCCAAGCTCCAACGATTTAGGTGACACTATAGAAGAGAAGGAAT
TAATACGACTCACTATAGGGAGAGAGAGAGAATTACCCTCACTAAAGGGAGGAGAAGCTTGCTTGTTCTT
TTTGCAGAAGCTCAGAATAAACGCTCAACTTTGGCAGATCAAGCTTGCATGCGCCACCATGGAAGACTAT
ATCAAAATAGAGAAAATTGGAGAAGGTACTTACGGTGTGGTGTATAAGGGTAGACACAGAGTCACTGGCC
AGATAGTGGCCATGAAGAAGATCAGACTTGAAAGCGAGGAAGAAGGAGTGCCCAGTACTGCAATTCGGGA
AATCTCTCTATTAAAAGAACTTCGACATCCAAATATAGTCAGCCTGCAGGATGTGCTCATGCAGGACTCC
AGGCTGTATCTCATCTTTGAGTTCCTGTCCATGGACCTCAAGAAGTACCTGGACTCCATCCCTCCTGGGC
AGTTCATGGATTCTTCACTCGTTAAGAGTTACTTACACCAAATCCTCCAGGGAATTGTGTTTTGCCACTC
CCGGCGAGTTCTTCACAGAGACTTGAAACCTCAAAATCTATTGATTGATGACAAAGGAACAATCAAACTG
GCTGATTTCGGCCTTGCCAGAGCGTTTGGAATACCGATACGAGTGTACACACACGAGGTAGTGACGCTGT
GGTACCGATCTCCAGAAGTGTTGCTGGGCTCGGCTCGTTACTCCACTCCGGTTGACATCTGGAGTATAGG
GACCATATTTGCAGAACTGGCCACCAAGAAGCCGCTTTTCCACGGCGACTCAGAGATTGACCAGCTCTTC
AGGATCTTCAGAGCTCTGGGCACTCCTAACAACGAAGTGTGGCCAGAAGTCGAGTCCCTGCAGGACTACA
AGAACACCTTTCCCAAGTGGAAGCCGGGGAGCCTCGCATCCCACGTCAAGAACCTGGACGAGAACGGCTT
GGATTTGCTCTCAAAAATGCTAGTCTATGATCCTGCCAAACGAATCTCTGGCAAAATGGCCCTGAAGCAC
CCGTACTTTGATGACTTGGACAATCAGATTAAGAAGATGGTCGACTCTAGAGGATCCATGGTGAGCAAGG
GCGAGGAGGATAACATGGCCATCATCAAGGAGTTCATGCGCTTCAAGGTGCACATGGAGGGCTCCGTGAA
CGGCCACGAGTTCGAGATCGAGGGCGAGGGCGAGGGCCGCCCCTACGAGGGCACCCAGACCGCCAAGCTG
AAGGTGACCAAGGGTGGCCCCCTGCCCTTCGCCTGGGACATCCTGTCCCCTCAGTTCATGTACGGCTCCA
AGGCCTACGTGAAGCACCCCGCCGACATCCCCGACTACTTGAAGCTGTCCTTCCCCGAGGGCTTCAAGTG
GGAGCGCGTGATGAACTTCGAGGACGGCGGCGTGGTGACCGTGACCCAGGACTCCTCCCTGCAGGACGGC
GAGTTCATCTACAAGGTGAAGCTGCGCGGCACCAACTTCCCCTCCGACGGCCCCGTAATGCAGAAGAAGA
CCATGGGCTGGGAGGCCTCCTCCGAGCGGATGTACCCCGAGGACGGCGCCCTGAAGGGCGAGATCAAGCA
GAGGCTGAAGCTGAAGGACGGCGGCCACTACGACGCTGAGGTCAAGACCACCTACAAGGCCAAGAAGCCC
GTGCAGCTGCCCGGCGCCTACAACGTCAACATCAAGTTGGACATCACCTCCCACAACGAGGACTACACCA
TCGTGGAACAGTACGAACGCGCCGAGGGCCGCCACTCCACCGGCGGCATGGACGAGCTGTACAAGTAAGA
GCTCGAATTCGCCCTTCTAGTGACTGACTAGGATCTGGTTACCACTAAACCAGCCTCAAGAACACCCGAA
TGGAGTCTCTAAGCTACATAATACCAACTTACACTTTACAAAATGTTGTCCCCCAAAATGTAGCCATTCG
TATCTGCTCCTAATAAAAARAAAGTTTCTTCACATTCTAAAAAAAAAAAAAAAAAAAAAAAAAAAAAAAN
NCCCCCCCCCCCCAAGGGCGAATTCACTGGCCGTCGTTTTACAACGTCGTGACTGGGAAAACCCTGGCGT
TACCCAACTTAATCGCCTTGCAGCACATCCCCCTTTCGCCAGCTGGCGTAATAGCGAAGAGGCCCGCACC
GATCGCCCTTCCCAACAGTTGCGCAGCCTGAATGGCGAATGGCGCCTGATGCGGTATTTTCTCCTTACGC
ATCTGTGCGGTATTTCACACCGCATATGGTGCACTCTCAGTACAATCTGCTCTGATGCCGCATAGTTAAG
CCAGCCCCGACACCCGCCAACACCCGCTGACGCGCCCTGACGGGCTTGTCTGCTCCCGGCATCCGCTTAC
AGACAAGCTGTGACCGTCTCCGGGAGCTGCATGTGTCAGAGGTTTTCACCGTCATCACCGAAACGCGCGA
GACGAAAGGGCCTCGTGATACGCCTATTTTTATAGGTTAATGTCATGATAATAATGGTTTCTTAGACGTC
AGGTGGCACTTTTCGGGGAAATGTGCGCGGAACCCCTATTTGTTTATTTTTCTAAATACATTCAAATATG
TATCCGCTCATGAGACAATAACCCTGATAAATGCTTCAATAATATTGAAAAAGGAAGAGTATGAGTATTC
AACATTTCCGTGTCGCCCTTATTCCCTTTTTTGCGGCATTTTGCCTTCCTGTTTTTGCTCACCCAGAAAC
GCTGGTGAAAGTAAAAGATGCTGAAGATCAGTTGGGTGCACGAGTGGGTTACATCGAACTGGATCTCAAC
AGCGGTAAGATCCTTGAGAGTTTTCGCCCCGAAGAACGTTTTCCAATGATGAGCACTTTTAAAGTTCTGC
TATGTGGCGCGGTATTATCCCGTATTGACGCCGGGCAAGAGCAACTCGGTCGCCGCATACACTATTCTCA
GAATGACTTGGTTGAGTACTCACCAGTCACAGAAAAGCATCTTACGGATGGCATGACAGTAAGAGAATTA
TGCAGTGCTGCCATAACCATGAGTGATAACACTGCGGCCAACTTACTTCTGACAACGATCGGAGGACCGA
AGGAGCTAACCGCTTTTTTGCACAACATGGGGGATCATGTAACTCGCCTTGATCGTTGGGAACCGGAGCT
GAATGAAGCCATACCAAACGACGAGCGTGACACCACGATGCCTGTAGCAATGGCAACAACGTTGCGCAAA
CTATTAACTGGCGAACTACTTACTCTAGCTTCCCGGCAACAATTAATAGACTGGATGGAGGCGGATAAAG
TTGCAGGACCACTTCTGCGCTCGGCCCTTCCGGCTGGCTGGTTTATTGCTGATAAATCTGGAGCCGGTGA
GCGTGGGTCTCGCGGTATCATTGCAGCACTGGGGCCAGATGGTAAGCCCTCCCGTATCGTAGTTATCTAC
ACGACGGGGAGTCAGGCAACTATGGATGAACGAAATAGACAGATCGCTGAGATAGGTGCCTCACTGATTA
AGCATTGGTAACTGTCAGACCAAGTTTACTCATATATACTTTAGATTGATTTAAAACTTCATTTTTAATT
TAAAAGGATCTAGGTGAAGATCCTTTTTGATAATCTCATGACCAAAATCCCTTAACGTGAGTTTTCGTTC
CACTGAGCGTCAGACCCCGTAGAAAAGATCAAAGGATCTTCTTGAGATCCTTTTTTTCTGCGCGTAATCT
GCTGCTTGCAAACAAAAAAACCACCGCTACCAGCGGTGGTTTGTTTGCCGGATCAAGAGCTACCAACTCT
TTTTCCGAAGGTAACTGGCTTCAGCAGAGCGCAGATACCAAATACTGTTCTTCTAGTGTAGCCGTAGTTA
GGCCACCACTTCAAGAACTCTGTAGCACCGCCTACATACCTCGCTCTGCTAATCCTGTTACCAGTGGCTG
CTGCCAGTGGCGATAAGTCGTGTCTTACCGGGTTGGACTCAAGACGATAGTTACCGGATAAGGCGCAGCG
GTCGGGCTGAACGGGGGGTTCGTGCACACAGCCCAGCTTGGAGCGAACGACCTACACCGAACTGAGATAC
CTACAGCGTGAGCTATGAGAAAGCGCCACGCTTCCCGAAGGGAGAAAGGCGGACAGGTATCCGGTAAGCG
GCAGGGTCGGAACAGGAGAGCGCACGAGGGAGCTTCCAGGGGGAAACGCCTGGTATCTTTATAGTCCTGT
CGGGTTTCGCCACCTCTGACTTGAGCGTCGATTTTTGTGATGCTCGTCAGGGGGGCGGAGCCTATGGAAA
AACGCCAGCAACGCGGCCTTTTTACGGTTCCTGGCCTTTTGCTGGCCTTTTGCTCACATGTTCTTTCCTG
CGTTATCCCCTGATTCTGTGGATAACCGTATTACCGCCTTTGAGTGAGCTGATACCGCTCGCCGCAGCCG
AACGACCGAGCGCAGCGAGTCAGTGAGCGAGGAAGCGGAAGAGCGCCCAATACGCAAACCGCCTCTCCCC
GCGCGTTGGCCGATTCATTAATGCAGCTGGCACGACAGGTTTCCCGACTGGAAAGCGGGCAGTGAGCGCA
ACGCAATTAATGTGAGTTAGCTCACTCATTAGGCACCCCAGGCTTTACACTTTATGCTTCCGGCTCGTAT
GTTGTGTGGAATTGTGAGCGGATAACAATTTCACA
