>Addgene plasmid #54466 | Cdk1-mCherry | addgene partial sequence | sequence record 128322 | T7 5'-TAATACGACTCACTATAGGG-3'
CTTGCTTGTTCTTTTTGCAGAAGCTCAGAATAAACGCTCAACTTTGGCAGATCAAGCTTGCATGCGCCAC
CATGGAAGACTATATCAAAATAGAGAAAATTGGAGAAGGTACTTACGGTGTGGTGTATAAGGGTAGACAC
AGAGTCACTGGCCAGATAGTGGCCATGAAGAAGATCAGACTTGAAAGCGAGGAAGAAGGAGTGCCCAGTA
CTGCAATTCGGGAAATCTCTCTATTAAAAGAACTTCGACATCCAAATATAGTCAGCCTGCAGGATGTGCT
CATGCAGGACTCCAGGCTGTATCTCATCTTTGAGTTCCTGTCCATGGACCTCAAGAAGTACCTGGACTCC
ATCCCTCCTGGGCAGTTCATGGATTCTTCACTCGTTAAGAGTTACTTACACCAAATCCTCCAGGGAATTG
TGTTTTGCCACTCCCGGCGAGTTCTTCACAGAGACTTGAAACCTCAAAATCTATTGATTGATGACAAAGG
AACAATCAAACTGGCTGATTTCGGCCTTGCCAGAGCGTTTGGAATACCGATACGAGTGTACACACACGAG
GTAGTGACGCTGTGGTACCGATCTCCAGAAGTGTTGCTGGGCTCGGCTCGTTACTCCACTCCGGTTGACA
TCTGGAGTATAGGGACCATATTTGCAGAACTGGCCACCAAGAAGCCGCTTTTCCACGGCGACTCAGAGAT
TGACCAGCTCTTCAGGATCTTCAGAGCTCTGGGCACTCCTAACAACGAAGTGTGGCCAGAAGTCGAGTCC
CTGCAGGACTACAAGAACACCTTTCCCAAGTGGAAGCCGG
