>Addgene plasmid #54466 | Cdk1-mCherry | addgene partial sequence | sequence record 128554 | XBG-R 5'-GACTCCATTCGGGTGTTC-3'
TAGTCAGTCACTAGAAGGGCGAATTCGAGCTCTTACTTGTACAGCTCGTCCATGCCGCCGGTGGAGTGGC
GGCCCTCGGCGCGTTCGTACTGTTCCACGATGGTGTAGTCCTCGTTGTGGGAGGTGATGTCCAACTTGAT
GTTGACGTTGTAGGCGCCGGGCAGCTGCACGGGCTTCTTGGCCTTGTAGGTGGTCTTGACCTCAGCGTCG
TAGTGGCCGCCGTCCTTCAGCTTCAGCCTCTGCTTGATCTCGCCCTTCAGGGCGCCGTCCTCGGGGTACA
TCCGCTCGGAGGAGGCCTCCCAGCCCATGGTCTTCTTCTGCATTACGGGGCCGTCGGAGGGGAAGTTGGT
GCCGCGCAGCTTCACCTTGTAGATGAACTCGCCGTCCTGCAGGGAGGAGTCCTGGGTCACGGTCACCACG
CCGCCGTCCTCGAAGTTCATCACGCGCTCCCACTTGAAGCCCTCGGGGAAGGACAGCTTCAAGTAGTCGG
GGATGTCGGCGGGGTGCTTCACGTAGGCCTTGGAGCCGTACATGAACTGAGGGGACAGGATGTCCCAGGC
GAAGGGCAGGGGGCCACCCTTGGTCACCTTCAGCTTGGCGGTCTGGGTGCCCTCGTAGGGGCGGCCCTCG
CCCTCGCCCTCGATCTCGAACTCGTGGCCGTTCACGGAGCCCTCCATGTGCACCTTGAAGCGCATGAACT
CCTTGATGATGGCCATGTTATCCTCCTCGCCCTTGCTCACCATGGATCCTCTAGAGTCGACCATCTTCTT
AATCTGATTGTCCAAGTCATC
